>Addgene plasmid #246548 | pX459-Lrp5 gRNA | addgene full sequence | sequence record 494491 | Addgene NGS Result
GAGGGCCTATTTCCCATGATTCCTTCATATTTGCATATACGATACAAGGCTGTTAGAGAGATAATTGGAA
TTAATTTGACTGTAAACACAAAGATATTAGTACAAAATACGTGACGTAGAAAGTAATAATTTCTTGGGTA
GTTTGCAGTTTTAAAATTATGTTTTAAAATGGACTATCATATGCTTACCGTAACTTGAAAGTATTTCGAT
TTCTTGGCTTTATATATCTTGTGGAAAGGACGAAACACCGCAATGGGCTGACCATCGACCGTTTTAGAGC
TAGAAATAGCAAGTTAAAATAAGGCTAGTCCGTTATCAACTTGAAAAAGTGGCACCGAGTCGGTGCTTTT
TTGTTTTAGAGCTAGAAATAGCAAGTTAAAATAAGGCTAGTCCGTTTTTAGCGCGTGCGCCAATTCTGCA
GACAAATGGCTCTAGAGGTACCCGTTACATAACTTACGGTAAATGGCCCGCCTGGCTGACCGCCCAACGA
CCCCCGCCCATTGACGTCAATAGTAACGCCAATAGGGACTTTCCATTGACGTCAATGGGTGGAGTATTTA
CGGTAAACTGCCCACTTGGCAGTACATCAAGTGTATCATATGCCAAGTACGCCCCCTATTGACGTCAATG
ACGGTAAATGGCCCGCCTGGCATTGTGCCCAGTACATGACCTTATGGGACTTTCCTACTTGGCAGTACAT
CTACGTATTAGTCATCGCTATTACCATGGTCGAGGTGAGCCCCACGTTCTGCTTCACTCTCCCCATCTCC
CCCCCCTCCCCACCCCCAATTTTGTATTTATTTATTTTTTAATTATTTTGTGCAGCGATGGGGGGGGGGG
GGGGGGGGGGGCGCGCGCCAGGCGGGGCGGGGCGGGGCGAGGGGCGGGGCGGGGCGAGGCGGAGAGGTGC
GGCGGCAGCCAATCAGAGCGGCGCGCTCCGAAAGTTTCCTTTTATGGCGAGGCGGCGGCGGCGGCGGCCC
TATAAAAAGCGAAGCGCGCGGCGGGCGGGAGTCGCTGCGCGCTGCCTTCGCCCCGTGCCCCGCTCCGCCG
CCGCCTCGCGCCGCCCGCCCCGGCTCTGACTGACCGCGTTACTCCCACAGGTGAGCGGGCGGGACGGCCC
TTCTCCTCCGGGCTGTAATTAGCTGAGCAAGAGGTAAGGGTTTAAGGGATGGTTGGTTGGTGGGGTATTA
ATGTTTAATTACCTGGAGCACCTGCCTGAAATCACTTTTTTTCAGGTTGGACCGGTGCCACCATGGACTA
TAAGGACCACGACGGAGACTACAAGGATCATGATATTGATTACAAAGACGATGACGATAAGATGGCCCCA
AAGAAGAAGCGGAAGGTCGGTATCCACGGAGTCCCAGCAGCCGACAAGAAGTACAGCATCGGCCTGGACA
TCGGCACCAACTCTGTGGGCTGGGCCGTGATCACCGACGAGTACAAGGTGCCCAGCAAGAAATTCAAGGT
GCTGGGCAACACCGACCGGCACAGCATCAAGAAGAACCTGATCGGAGCCCTGCTGTTCGACAGCGGCGAA
ACAGCCGAGGCCACCCGGCTGAAGAGAACCGCCAGAAGAAGATACACCAGACGGAAGAACCGGATCTGCT
ATCTGCAAGAGATCTTCAGCAACGAGATGGCCAAGGTGGACGACAGCTTCTTCCACAGACTGGAAGAGTC
CTTCCTGGTGGAAGAGGATAAGAAGCACGAGCGGCACCCCATCTTCGGCAACATCGTGGACGAGGTGGCC
TACCACGAGAAGTACCCCACCATCTACCACCTGAGAAAGAAACTGGTGGACAGCACCGACAAGGCCGACC
TGCGGCTGATCTATCTGGCCCTGGCCCACATGATCAAGTTCCGGGGCCACTTCCTGATCGAGGGCGACCT
GAACCCCGACAACAGCGACGTGGACAAGCTGTTCATCCAGCTGGTGCAGACCTACAACCAGCTGTTCGAG
GAAAACCCCATCAACGCCAGCGGCGTGGACGCCAAGGCCATCCTGTCTGCCAGACTGAGCAAGAGCAGAC
GGCTGGAAAATCTGATCGCCCAGCTGCCCGGCGAGAAGAAGAATGGCCTGTTCGGAAACCTGATTGCCCT
GAGCCTGGGCCTGACCCCCAACTTCAAGAGCAACTTCGACCTGGCCGAGGATGCCAAACTGCAGCTGAGC
AAGGACACCTACGACGACGACCTGGACAACCTGCTGGCCCAGATCGGCGACCAGTACGCCGACCTGTTTC
TGGCCGCCAAGAACCTGTCCGACGCCATCCTGCTGAGCGACATCCTGAGAGTGAACACCGAGATCACCAA
GGCCCCCCTGAGCGCCTCTATGATCAAGAGATACGACGAGCACCACCAGGACCTGACCCTGCTGAAAGCT
CTCGTGCGGCAGCAGCTGCCTGAGAAGTACAAAGAGATTTTCTTCGACCAGAGCAAGAACGGCTACGCCG
GCTACATTGACGGCGGAGCCAGCCAGGAAGAGTTCTACAAGTTCATCAAGCCCATCCTGGAAAAGATGGA
CGGCACCGAGGAACTGCTCGTGAAGCTGAACAGAGAGGACCTGCTGCGGAAGCAGCGGACCTTCGACAAC
GGCAGCATCCCCCACCAGATCCACCTGGGAGAGCTGCACGCCATTCTGCGGCGGCAGGAAGATTTTTACC
CATTCCTGAAGGACAACCGGGAAAAGATCGAGAAGATCCTGACCTTCCGCATCCCCTACTACGTGGGCCC
TCTGGCCAGGGGAAACAGCAGATTCGCCTGGATGACCAGAAAGAGCGAGGAAACCATCACCCCCTGGAAC
TTCGAGGAAGTGGTGGACAAGGGCGCTTCCGCCCAGAGCTTCATCGAGCGGATGACCAACTTCGATAAGA
ACCTGCCCAACGAGAAGGTGCTGCCCAAGCACAGCCTGCTGTACGAGTACTTCACCGTGTATAACGAGCT
GACCAAAGTGAAATACGTGACCGAGGGAATGAGAAAGCCCGCCTTCCTGAGCGGCGAGCAGAAAAAGGCC
ATCGTGGACCTGCTGTTCAAGACCAACCGGAAAGTGACCGTGAAGCAGCTGAAAGAGGACTACTTCAAGA
AAATCGAGTGCTTCGACTCCGTGGAAATCTCCGGCGTGGAAGATCGGTTCAACGCCTCCCTGGGCACATA
CCACGATCTGCTGAAAATTATCAAGGACAAGGACTTCCTGGACAATGAGGAAAACGAGGACATTCTGGAA
GATATCGTGCTGACCCTGACACTGTTTGAGGACAGAGAGATGATCGAGGAACGGCTGAAAACCTATGCCC
ACCTGTTCGACGACAAAGTGATGAAGCAGCTGAAGCGGCGGAGATACACCGGCTGGGGCAGGCTGAGCCG
GAAGCTGATCAACGGCATCCGGGACAAGCAGTCCGGCAAGACAATCCTGGATTTCCTGAAGTCCGACGGC
TTCGCCAACAGAAACTTCATGCAGCTGATCCACGACGACAGCCTGACCTTTAAAGAGGACATCCAGAAAG
CCCAGGTGTCCGGCCAGGGCGATAGCCTGCACGAGCACATTGCCAATCTGGCCGGCAGCCCCGCCATTAA
GAAGGGCATCCTGCAGACAGTGAAGGTGGTGGACGAGCTCGTGAAAGTGATGGGCCGGCACAAGCCCGAG
AACATCGTGATCGAAATGGCCAGAGAGAACCAGACCACCCAGAAGGGACAGAAGAACAGCCGCGAGAGAA
TGAAGCGGATCGAAGAGGGCATCAAAGAGCTGGGCAGCCAGATCCTGAAAGAACACCCCGTGGAAAACAC
CCAGCTGCAGAACGAGAAGCTGTACCTGTACTACCTGCAGAATGGGCGGGATATGTACGTGGACCAGGAA
CTGGACATCAACCGGCTGTCCGACTACGATGTGGACCATATCGTGCCTCAGAGCTTTCTGAAGGACGACT
CCATCGACAACAAGGTGCTGACCAGAAGCGACAAGAACCGGGGCAAGAGCGACAACGTGCCCTCCGAAGA
GGTCGTGAAGAAGATGAAGAACTACTGGCGGCAGCTGCTGAACGCCAAGCTGATTACCCAGAGAAAGTTC
GACAATCTGACCAAGGCCGAGAGAGGCGGCCTGAGCGAACTGGATAAGGCCGGCTTCATCAAGAGACAGC
TGGTGGAAACCCGGCAGATCACAAAGCACGTGGCACAGATCCTGGACTCCCGGATGAACACTAAGTACGA
CGAGAATGACAAGCTGATCCGGGAAGTGAAAGTGATCACCCTGAAGTCCAAGCTGGTGTCCGATTTCCGG
AAGGATTTCCAGTTTTACAAAGTGCGCGAGATCAACAACTACCACCACGCCCACGACGCCTACCTGAACG
CCGTCGTGGGAACCGCCCTGATCAAAAAGTACCCTAAGCTGGAAAGCGAGTTCGTGTACGGCGACTACAA
GGTGTACGACGTGCGGAAGATGATCGCCAAGAGCGAGCAGGAAATCGGCAAGGCTACCGCCAAGTACTTC
TTCTACAGCAACATCATGAACTTTTTCAAGACCGAGATTACCCTGGCCAACGGCGAGATCCGGAAGCGGC
CTCTGATCGAGACAAACGGCGAAACCGGGGAGATCGTGTGGGATAAGGGCCGGGATTTTGCCACCGTGCG
GAAAGTGCTGAGCATGCCCCAAGTGAATATCGTGAAAAAGACCGAGGTGCAGACAGGCGGCTTCAGCAAA
GAGTCTATCCTGCCCAAGAGGAACAGCGATAAGCTGATCGCCAGAAAGAAGGACTGGGACCCTAAGAAGT
ACGGCGGCTTCGACAGCCCCACCGTGGCCTATTCTGTGCTGGTGGTGGCCAAAGTGGAAAAGGGCAAGTC
CAAGAAACTGAAGAGTGTGAAAGAGCTGCTGGGGATCACCATCATGGAAAGAAGCAGCTTCGAGAAGAAT
CCCATCGACTTTCTGGAAGCCAAGGGCTACAAAGAAGTGAAAAAGGACCTGATCATCAAGCTGCCTAAGT
ACTCCCTGTTCGAGCTGGAAAACGGCCGGAAGAGAATGCTGGCCTCTGCCGGCGAACTGCAGAAGGGAAA
CGAACTGGCCCTGCCCTCCAAATATGTGAACTTCCTGTACCTGGCCAGCCACTATGAGAAGCTGAAGGGC
TCCCCCGAGGATAATGAGCAGAAACAGCTGTTTGTGGAACAGCACAAGCACTACCTGGACGAGATCATCG
AGCAGATCAGCGAGTTCTCCAAGAGAGTGATCCTGGCCGACGCTAATCTGGACAAAGTGCTGTCCGCCTA
CAACAAGCACCGGGATAAGCCCATCAGAGAGCAGGCCGAGAATATCATCCACCTGTTTACCCTGACCAAT
CTGGGAGCCCCTGCCGCCTTCAAGTACTTTGACACCACCATCGACCGGAAGAGGTACACCAGCACCAAAG
AGGTGCTGGACGCCACCCTGATCCACCAGAGCATCACCGGCCTGTACGAGACACGGATCGACCTGTCTCA
GCTGGGAGGCGACAAAAGGCCGGCGGCCACGAAAAAGGCCGGCCAGGCAAAAAAGAAAAAGGAATTCGGC
AGTGGAGAGGGCAGAGGAAGTCTGCTAACATGCGGTGACGTCGAGGAGAATCCTGGCCCAATGACCGAGT
ACAAGCCCACGGTGCGCCTCGCCACCCGCGACGACGTCCCCAGGGCCGTACGCACCCTCGCCGCCGCGTT
CGCCGACTACCCCGCCACGCGCCACACCGTCGATCCGGACCGCCACATCGAGCGGGTCACCGAGCTGCAA
GAACTCTTCCTCACGCGCGTCGGGCTCGACATCGGCAAGGTGTGGGTCGCGGACGACGGCGCCGCGGTGG
CGGTCTGGACCACGCCGGAGAGCGTCGAAGCGGGGGCGGTGTTCGCCGAGATCGGCCCGCGCATGGCCGA
GTTGAGCGGTTCCCGGCTGGCCGCGCAGCAACAGATGGAAGGCCTCCTGGCGCCGCACCGGCCCAAGGAG
CCCGCGTGGTTCCTGGCCACCGTCGGAGTCTCGCCCGACCACCAGGGCAAGGGTCTGGGCAGCGCCGTCG
TGCTCCCCGGAGTGGAGGCGGCCGAGCGCGCCGGGGTGCCCGCCTTCCTGGAGACCTCCGCGCCCCGCAA
CCTCCCCTTCTACGAGCGGCTCGGCTTCACCGTCACCGCCGACGTCGAGGTGCCCGAAGGACCGCGCACC
TGGTGCATGACCCGCAAGCCCGGTGCCTGAGAATTCTAACTAGAGCTCGCTGATCAGCCTCGACTGTGCC
TTCTAGTTGCCAGCCATCTGTTGTTTGCCCCTCCCCCGTGCCTTCCTTGACCCTGGAAGGTGCCACTCCC
ACTGTCCTTTCCTAATAAAATGAGGAAATTGCATCGCATTGTCTGAGTAGGTGTCATTCTATTCTGGGGG
GTGGGGTGGGGCAGGACAGCAAGGGGGAGGATTGGGAAGAGAATAGCAGGCATGCTGGGGAGCGGCCGCA
GGAACCCCTAGTGATGGAGTTGGCCACTCCCTCTCTGCGCGCTCGCTCGCTCACTGAGGCCGGGCGACCA
AAGGTCGCCCGACGCCCGGGCTTTGCCCGGGCGGCCTCAGTGAGCGAGCGAGCGCGCAGCTGCCTGCAGG
GGCGCCTGATGCGGTATTTTCTCCTTACGCATCTGTGCGGTATTTCACACCGCATA
[95 nt withheld, positions 6637-6731]
T
[46 nt withheld, positions 6733-6778]
C
[141 nt withheld, positions 6780-6920]
CCTTTGACGTTGGAGTCCACGTTCTTT
[37 nt withheld, positions 6948-6984]
ACTCTATCTCGGGCTATTCTTTTGATTTATAAGGGATTTTGCCGATTTCGGTCTATTGGTTAAAAAATGA
GCTGATTTAACAAAAATTTAACGCGAATTTTAACAAAATATTAACGTTTACAATTTTATGGTGCACTCTC
AGTACAATCTGCTCTGATGCCGCATAGTTAAGCCAGCCCCGACACCCGCCAACACCCGCTGACGCGCCCT
GACGGGCTTGTCTGCTCCCGGCATCCGCTTACAGACAAGCTGTGACCGTCTCCGGGAGCTGCATGTGTCA
GAGGTTTTCACCGTCATCACCGAAACGCGCGAGACGAAAGGGCCTCGTGATACGCCTATTTTTATAGGTT
AATGTCATGATAATAATGGTTTCTTAGACGTCAGGTGGCACTTTTCGGGGAAATGTGCGCGGAACCCCTA
TTTGTTTATTTTTCTAAATACATTCAAATATGTATCCGCTCATGAGACAATAACCCTGATAAATGCTTCA
ATAATATTGAAAAAGGAAGAGTATGAGTATTCAACATTTCCGTGTCGCCCTTATTCCCTTTTTTGCGGCA
TTTTGCCTTCCTGTTTTTGCTCACCCAGAAACGCTGGTGAAAGTAAAAGATGCTGAAGATCAGTTGGGTG
CACGAGTGGGTTACATCGAACTGGATCTCAACAGCGGTAAGATCCTTGAGAGTTTTCGCCCCGAAGAACG
TTTTCCAATGATGAGCACTTTTAAAGTTCTGCTATGTGGCGCGGTATTATCCCGTATTGACGCCGGGCAA
GAGCAACTCGGTCGCCGCATACACTATTCTCAGAATGACTTGGTTGAGTACTCACCAGTCACAGAAAAGC
ATCTTACGGATGGCATGACAGTAAGAGAATTATGCAGTGCTGCCATAACCATGAGTGATAACACTGCGGC
CAACTTACTTCTGACAACGATCGGAGGACCGAAGGAGCTAACCGCTTTTTTGCACAACATGGGGGATCAT
GTAACTCGCCTTGATCGTTGGGAACCGGAGCTGAATGAAGCCATACCAAACGACGAGCGTGACACCACGA
TGCCTGTAGCAATGGCAACAACGTTGCGCAAACTATTAACTGGCGAACTACTTACTCTAGCTTCCCGGCA
ACAATTAATAGACTGGATGGAGGCGGATAAAGTTGCAGGACCACTTCTGCGCTCGGCCCTTCCGGCTGGC
TGGTTTATTGCTGATAAATCTGGAGCCGGTGAGCGTGGAAGCCGCGGTATCATTGCAGCACTGGGGCCAG
ATGGTAAGCCCTCCCGTATCGTAGTTATCTACACGACGGGGAGTCAGGCAACTATGGATGAACGAAATAG
ACAGATCGCTGAGATAGGTGCCTCACTGATTAAGCATTGGTAACTGTCAGACCAAGTTTACTCATATATA
CTTTAGATTGATTTAAAACTTCATTTTTAATTTAAAAGGATCTAGGTGAAGATCCTTTTTGATAATCTCA
TGACCAAAATCCCTTAACGTGAGTTTTCGTTCCACTGAGCGTCAGACCCCGTAGAAAAGATCAAAGGATC
TTCTTGAGATCCTTTTTTTCTGCGCGTAATCTGCTGCTTGCAAACAAAAAAACCACCGCTACCAGCGGTG
GTTTGTTTGCCGGATCAAGAGCTACCAACTCTTTTTCCGAAGGTAACTGGCTTCAGCAGAGCGCAGATAC
CAAATACTGTTCTTCTAGTGTAGCCGTAGTTAGGCCACCACTTCAAGAACTCTGTAGCACCGCCTACATA
CCTCGCTCTGCTAATCCTGTTACCAGTGGCTGCTGCCAGTGGCGATAAGTCGTGTCTTACCGGGTTGGAC
TCAAGACGATAGTTACCGGATAAGGCGCAGCGGTCGGGCTGAACGGGGGGTTCGTGCACACAGCCCAGCT
TGGAGCGAACGACCTACACCGAACTGAGATACCTACAGCGTGAGCTATGAGAAAGCGCCACGCTTCCCGA
AGGGAGAAAGGCGGACAGGTATCCGGTAAGCGGCAGGGTCGGAACAGGAGAGCGCACGAGGGAGCTTCCA
GGGGGAAACGCCTGGTATCTTTATAGTCCTGTCGGGTTTCGCCACCTCTGACTTGAGCGTCGATTTTTGT
GATGCTCGTCAGGGGGGCGGAGCCTATGGAAAAACGCCAGCAACGCGGCCTTTTTACGGTTCCTGGCCTT
TTGCTGGCCTTTTGCTCACATGT
Features (pLannotate 1.2.2; 19 found; start..end, strand, type, name):
      1..241     +  promoter       U6 promoter: RNA polymerase III promoter for human U6 snRNA
    271..346     +  misc_RNA       gRNA scaffold: guide RNA scaffold for the Streptococcus pyogenes CRISPR/Cas9 system
    353..396     +  misc_RNA       gRNA scaffold (fragment): guide RNA scaffold for the Streptococcus pyogenes CRISPR/Cas9 system
    443..728     +  enhancer       CMV enhancer: human cytomegalovirus immediate early enhancer; contains an 18-bp deletion relative to the standard CMV enhancer
    730..1007    +  promoter       chicken β-actin promoter: No description available
   1008..1235    +  intron         hybrid intron: hybrid between chicken β-actin (CBA) and minute virus of mice (MMV) introns (Gray et al., 2011)
   1373..2974    +  CDS            Cas9(N): N-terminal portion of Streptococcus pyogenes Cas9 (Zetsche et al., 2015)
   2975..5473    +  CDS            Cas9(C): C-terminal portion of Streptococcus pyogenes Cas9 (Zetsche et al., 2015)
   5474..5521    +  CDS            nucleoplasmin NLS: bipartite nuclear localization signal from nucleoplasmin
   5591..6190    +  CDS            PuroR (fragment): puromycin N-acetyltransferase; pac from Streptomyces; confers resistance to puromycin
   6224..6335    +  polyA_signal   bGH poly(A) signal: bovine growth hormone polyadenylation signal
   6440..6580    +  repeat_region  AAV2 ITR: inverted terminal repeat of adeno-associated virus serotype 2 inverted
   6585..6636    -  misc_feature   bom (fragment): basis of mobility region from pBR322
   6655..7110    +  rep_origin     f1 ori (sequence partly withheld): f1 bacteriophage origin of replication; arrow indicates direction of (+) strand synthesis
   7111..7160    -  misc_feature   bom (fragment): basis of mobility region from pBR322
   7262..7297    -  CDS            rop (fragment): Rop protein, which maintains plasmids at low copy number; rop
   7392..7496    +  promoter       AmpR promoter: bla
   7497..8357    +  CDS            AmpR: β-lactamase; bla; confers resistance to ampicillin, carbenicillin, and related antibiotics
   8528..9116    +  rep_origin     ori: high-copy-number ColE1/pMB1/pBR322/pUC origin of replication
