[The description below was written by a language model from this plasmid's Addgene catalogue record and pLannotate feature annotations shown in this document.]
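Description:
pX459-Lrp5 gRNA is an all-in-one mammalian CRISPR/Cas9 expression plasmid built on the pX459 backbone, carrying a 20-nt guide directed against mouse Lrp5. It is propagated in E. coli as a high-copy plasmid through a ColE1/pUC-type origin and selected with ampicillin via the β-lactamase gene. An f1 phage origin is also present, and the annotation picks up a single AAV2 ITR and short bom/rop fragments that appear to be backbone remnants rather than functional elements. With only one ITR annotated, the record gives no indication that the plasmid is meant for AAV packaging.

The payload consists of two expression units. A human U6 RNA polymerase III promoter drives the guide RNA: the synthetic-oligo-derived Lrp5 spacer sits between the promoter and the Streptococcus pyogenes gRNA scaffold, producing a single guide RNA. A partial second scaffold annotation follows the first. Downstream, the CBh hybrid promoter (CMV enhancer, chicken β-actin promoter and a hybrid intron) drives SpCas9, annotated in two contiguous parts that together form the full-length coding sequence, with a C-terminal nucleoplasmin nuclear localization signal. According to the depositor's comment, Cas9 is joined through a T2A self-cleaving peptide to puromycin N-acetyltransferase, so both proteins come from one transcript, which ends at a bovine growth hormone polyadenylation signal.

Transfected cells therefore express the nuclease, the guide and a puromycin resistance marker together, allowing enrichment of transfected cells by puromycin selection. The construct is intended for Cas9-mediated targeting of Lrp5 in mouse cells. The associated publication concerns WNT7 co-receptor complexes involving LRP5/6 and β-catenin signalling in brain endothelial cells.
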