Addgene plasmid #246548: pX459-Lrp5 gRNA
Purpose: CRISPR vector co-expressing Cas9 and a mouse Lrp5 gRNA
Depositing lab: Mario Vallon. Depositing organization: Julius-Maximilians-Universitaet Wuerzburg. Publication: WNT7A/B assemble a GPR124-RECK-LRP5/6 co-receptor complex to activate beta-catenin signaling in brain endothelial cells. Heiden R, Hannig L, Kuo CJ, Ergun S, Braunger BM, Vallon M. J Biol Chem. 2025 Sep 4:110682. doi: 10.1016/j.jbc.2025.110682. PubMed 40914247.
Backbone
  Vector backbone: pX459
  Vector type: CRISPR
  Selectable markers: Puromycin
Growth in bacteria
  Bacterial resistance: Ampicillin, 100 μg/mL
  Growth temperature: 37°C
  Growth strain: DH5alpha
  Copy number: High Copy
Gene/Insert
  Gene/Insert name: Lrp5 gRNA
  gRNA/shRNA sequence: CAATGGGCTGACCATCGACC
  Species: M. musculus (mouse)
  Insert size (bp): 20
  Entrez Gene: Lrp5 (a.k.a. BMND1, HBM, LR3, LRP7, OPPG, mKIAA4142)
  Promoter: U6
  Cloning method: Restriction Enzyme; 5′ cloning site Unspecified (unknown if destroyed)
Resource information
  A portion of this plasmid was derived from a plasmid made by: Synthetic oligo
Terms and licenses: Academic/Nonprofit Terms; Industry Terms: Not Available to Industry
Depositor comments: CBh-SpCas9-T2A-Puro cassette on backbone
How to cite: pX459-Lrp5 gRNA was a gift from Mario Vallon (Addgene plasmid # 246548 ; http://n2t.net/addgene:246548 ; RRID:Addgene_246548)
